>Addgene plasmid #217299 | MEK1-Q56P-V5 | addgene full sequence | sequence record 441102 | Addgene NGS Result
TGGAGGAGGAGATATGAGGGACAATTGGAGAAGTGAATTATATAAATATAAAGTAGTAAAAATTGAACCA
TTAGGAGTAGCACCCACCAAGGCAAAGAGAAGAGTGGTGCAGAGAGAAAAAAGAGCAGTGGGAATAGGAG
CTTTGTTCCTTGGGTTCTTGGGAGCAGCAGGAAGCACTATGGGCGCAGCGTCAATGACGCTGACGGTACA
GGCCAGACAATTATTGTCTGGTATAGTGCAGCAGCAGAACAATTTGCTGAGGGCTATTGAGGCGCAACAG
CATCTGTTGCAACTCACAGTCTGGGGCATCAAGCAGCTCCAGGCAAGAATCCTGGCTGTGGAAAGATACC
TAAAGGATCAACAGCTCCTGGGGATTTGGGGTTGCTCTGGAAAACTCATTTGCACCACTGCTGTGCCTTG
GAATGCTAGTTGGAGTAATAAATCTCTGGAACAGATTTGGAATCACACGACCTGGATGGAGTGGGACAGA
GAAATTAACAATTACACAAGCTTAATACACTCCTTAATTGAAGAATCGCAAAACCAGCAAGAAAAGAATG
AACAAGAATTATTGGAATTAGATAAATGGGCAAGTTTGTGGAATTGGTTTAACATAACAAATTGGCTGTG
GTATATAAAATTATTCATAATGATAGTAGGAGGCTTGGTAGGTTTAAGAATAGTTTTTGCTGTACTTTCT
ATAGTGAATAGAGTTAGGCAGGGATATTCACCATTATCGTTTCAGACCCACCTCCCAACCCCGAGGGGAC
CCATGCATTGCATCTCAATTAGTCAGCAACCAGGTGTGGAAAGTCCCCAGGCTCCCCAGCAGGCAGAAGT
ATGCAAAGCATGCGTCTCAATTAGTCAGCAACCATAGTCCCGCCCCTAACTCCGCCCATCCCGCCCCTAA
CTCCGCCCAGTTCCGCCCATTCTCCGCCCCATGGCTGACTAATTTTTTTTATTTATGCAGAGGCCGAGGC
CGCCTCGGCCTCTGAGCTATTCCAGAAGTAGTGAGGAGGCTTTTTTGGAGGCCTAGGCTTTTGCAAAAAG
CTTTCTAGAGGTACCACCGGAGCTTACCATGACCGAGTACAAGCCCACGGTGCGCCTCGCCACCCGCGAC
GACGTCCCCAGGGCCGTACGCACCCTCGCCGCCGCGTTCGCCGACTACCCCGCCACGCGCCACACCGTCG
ATCCGGACCGCCACATCGAGCGGGTCACCGAGCTGCAAGAACTCTTCCTCACGCGCGTCGGGCTCGACAT
CGGCAAGGTGTGGGTCGCGGACGACGGCGCCGCCGTGGCGGTCTGGACCACGCCGGAGAGCGTCGAAGCG
GGGGCGGTGTTCGCCGAGATCGGCCCGCGCATGGCCGAGTTGAGCGGTTCCCGGCTGGCCGCGCAGCAAC
AGATGGAAGGCCTCCTGGCGCCGCACCGGCCCAAGGAGCCCGCGTGGTTCCTGGCCACCGTCGGCGTCTC
GCCCGACCACCAGGGCAAGGGTCTGGGCAGCGCCGTCGTGCTCCCCGGAGTGGAGGCGGCCGAGCGCGCC
GGGGTGCCCGCCTTCCTGGAGACCTCCGCGCCCCGCAACCTCCCCTTCTACGAGCGGCTCGGCTTCACCG
TCACCGCCGACGTCGAGGTGCCCGAAGGACCGCGCACCTGGTGCATGACCCGCAAGCCCGGTGCCAGTTA
ACGAATTCTAGATCTTGAGACAAATGGCAGTATTCATCCACAATTTTAAAAGAAAAGGGGGGATTGGGGG
GTACAGTGCAGGGGAAAGAATAGTAGACATAATAGCAACAGACATACAAACTAAAGAATTACAAAAACAA
ATTACAAAAATTCAAAATTTTCGGGTTTATTACAGGGACAGCAGAGATCCACTTTGGCGCCGGCTCGAGG
CCTGCAGGTTGCGCCTTTTCCAAGGCAGCCCTGGGTTTGCGCAGGGACGCGGCTGCTCTGGGCGTGGTTC
CGGGAAACGCAGCGGCGCCGACCCTGGGTCTCGCACATTCTTCACGTCCGTTCGCAGCGTCACCCGGATC
TTCGCCGCTACCCTTGTGGGCCCCCCGGCGACGCTTCCTGCTCCGCCCCTAAGTCGGGAAGGTTCCTTGC
GGTTCGCGGCGTGCCGGACGTGACAAACGGAAGCCGCACGTCTCACTAGTACCCTCGCAGACGGACAGCG
CCAGGGAGCAATGGCAGCGCGCCGACCGCGATGGGCTGTGGCCAATAGCGGCTGCTCAGCAGGGCGCGCC
GAGAGCAGCGGCCGGGAAGGGGCGGTGCGGGAGGCGGGGTGTGGGGCGGTAGTGTGGGCCCTGTTCCTGC
CCGCGCGGTGTTCCGCATTCTGCAAGCCTCCGGAGCGCACGTCGGCAGTCGGCTCCCTCGTTGACCGAAT
CACCGACCTCTCTCCCCAGGGGCTAGCATGCCCAAGAAGAAGCCGACGCCCATCCAGCTGAACCCGGCCC
CCGACGGCTCTGCAGTTAACGGGACCAGCTCTGCGGAGACCAACTTGGAGGCCTTGCAGAAGAAGCTGGA
GGAGCTAGAGCTTGATGAGCAGCAGCGAAAGCGCCTTGAGGCCTTTCTTACCCCGAAGCAGAAGGTGGGA
GAACTGAAGGATGACGACTTTGAGAAGATCAGTGAGCTGGGGGCTGGCAATGGCGGTGTGGTGTTCAAGG
TCTCCCACAAGCCTTCTGGCCTGGTCATGGCCAGAAAGCTAATTCATCTGGAGATCAAACCCGCAATCCG
GAACCAGATCATAAGGGAGCTGCAGGTTCTGCATGAGTGCAACTCTCCGTACATCGTGGGCTTCTATGGT
GCGTTCTACAGCGATGGCGAGATCAGTATCTGCATGGAGCACATGGATGGAGGTTCTCTGGATCAAGTCC
TGAAGAAAGCTGGAAGAATTCCTGAACAAATTTTAGGAAAAGTTAGCATTGCTGTAATAAAAGGCCTGAC
ATATCTGAGGGAGAAGCACAAGATCATGCACAGAGATGTCAAGCCTTCCAACATCCTAGTCAACTCCCGT
GGGGAGATCAAGCTCTGTGACTTTGGGGTCAGCGGGCAGCTCATCGACTCCATGGCCAACTCCTTCGTGG
GCACAAGGTCCTACATGTCGCCAGAAAGACTCCAGGGGACTCATTACTCTGTGCAGTCAGACATCTGGAG
CATGGGACTGTCTCTGGTAGAGATGGCGGTTGGGAGGTATCCCATCCCTCCTCCAGATGCCAAGGAGCTG
GAGCTGATGTTTGGGTGCCAGGTGGAAGGAGATGCGGCTGAGACCCCACCCAGGCCAAGGACCCCCGGGA
GGCCCCTTAGCTCATACGGAATGGACAGCCGACCTCCCATGGCAATTTTTGAGTTGTTGGATTACATAGT
CAACGAGCCTCCTCCAAAACTGCCCAGTGGAGTGTTCAGTCTGGAATTTCAAGATTTTGTGAATAAATGC
TTAATAAAAAACCCCGCAGAGAGAGCAGATTTGAAGCAACTCATGGTTCATGCTTTTATCAAGAGATCTG
ATGCTGAGGAAGTGGATTTTGCAGGTTGGCTCTGCTCCACCATCGGCCTTAACCAGCCCAGCACCCCAAC
CCATGCTGCTGGCGTCACCGGTGGTAAGCCTATCCCTAACCCTCTCCTCGGTCTCGATTCTACGTAGTAA
TGACCGCGTTAAGTCGACAATCAACCTCTGGATTACAAAATTTGTGAAAGATTGACTGGTATTCTTAACT
ATGTTGCTCCTTTTACGCTATGTGGATACGCTGCTTTAATGCCTTTGTATCATGCTATTGCTTCCCGTAT
GGCTTTCATTTTCTCCTCCTTGTATAAATCCTGGTTGCTGTCTCTTTATGAGGAGTTGTGGCCCGTTGTC
AGGCAACGTGGCGTGGTGTGCACTGTGTTTGCTGACGCAACCCCCACTGGTTGGGGCATTGCCACCACCT
GTCAGCTCCTTTCCGGGACTTTCGCTTTCCCCCTCCCTATTGCCACGGCGGAACTCATCGCCGCCTGCCT
TGCCCGCTGCTGGACAGGGGCTCGGCTGTTGGGCACTGACAATTCCGTGGTGTTGTCGGGGAAATCATCG
TCCTTTCCTTGGCTGCTCGCCTGTGTTGCCACCTGGATTCTGCGCGGGACGTCCTTCTGCTACGTCCCTT
CGGCCCTCAATCCAGCGGACCTTCCTTCCCGCGGCCTGCTGCCGGCTCTGCGGCCTCTTCCGCGTCTTCG
CCTTCGCCCTCAGACGAGTCGGATCTCCCTTTGGGCCGCCTCCCCGCGTCGACTTTAAGACCAATGACTT
ACAAGGCAGCTGTAGATCTTAGCCACTTTTTAAAAGAAAAGGGGGGACTGGAAGGGCTAATTCACTCCCA
ACGAAGACAAGATCTGCTTTTTGCTTGTACTGGGTCTCTCTGGTTAGACCAGATCTGAGCCTGGGAGCTC
TCTGGCTAACTAGGGAACCCACTGCTTAAGCCTCAATAAAGCTTGCCTTGAGTGCTTCAAGTAGTGTGTG
CCCGTCTGTTGTGTGACTCTGGTAACTAGAGATCCCTCAGACCCTTTTAGTCAGTGTGGAAAATCTCTAG
CAGTACGTATAGTAGTTCATGTCATCTTATTATTCAGTATTTATAACTTGCAAAGAAATGAATATCAGAG
AGTGAGAGGAACTTGTTTATTGCAGCTTATAATGGTTACAAATAAAGCAATAGCATCACAAATTTCACAA
ATAAAGCATTTTTTTCACTGCATTCTAGTTGTGGTTTGTCCAAACTCATCAATGTATCTTATCATGTCTG
GCTCTAGCTATCCCGCCCCTAACTCCGCCCATCCCGCCCCTAACTCCGCCCAGTTCCGCCCATTCTCCGC
CCCATGGCTGACTAATTTTTTTTATTTATGCAGAGGCCGAGGCCGCCTCGGCCTCTGAGCTATTCCAGAA
GTAGTGAGGAGGCTTTTTTGGAGGCCTAGGGACGTACCCAATTCGCCCTATAGTGAGTCGTATTACGCGC
GCTCACTGGCCGTCGTTTTACAACGTCGTGACTGGGAAAACCCTGGCGTTACCCAACTTAATCGCCTTGC
AGCACATCCCCCTTTCGCCAGCTGGCGTAATAGCGAAGAGGCCCGCACCGATCGCCCTTCCCAACAGTTG
CGCAGCCTGAATGGCGAATGGG
[124 nt withheld, positions 5133-5256]
C
[91 nt withheld, positions 5258-5348]
A
[49 nt withheld, positions 5350-5398]
CCTTTGACGTTGGAGTCCACGTTCTTT
[37 nt withheld, positions 5426-5462]
ACCCTATCTCGGTCTATTCTTTTGATTTATAAGGGATTTTGCCGATTTCGGCCTATTGGTTAAAAAATGA
GCTGATTTAACAAAAATTTAACGCGAATTTTAACAAAATATTAACGCTTACAATTTAGGTGGCACTTTTC
GGGGAAATGTGCGCGGAACCCCTATTTGTTTATTTTTCTAAATACATTCAAATATGTATCCGCTCATGAG
ACAATAACCCTGATAAATGCTTCAATAATATTGAAAAAGGAAGAGTATGAGTATTCAACATTTCCGTGTC
GCCCTTATTCCCTTTTTTGCGGCATTTTGCCTTCCTGTTTTTGCTCACCCAGAAACGCTGGTGAAAGTAA
AAGATGCTGAAGATCAGTTGGGTGCACGAGTGGGTTACATCGAACTGGATCTCAACAGCGGTAAGATCCT
TGAGAGTTTTCGCCCCGAAGAACGTTTTCCAATGATGAGCACTTTTAAAGTTCTGCTATGTGGCGCGGTA
TTATCCCGTATTGACGCCGGGCAAGAGCAACTCGGTCGCCGCATACACTATTCTCAGAATGACTTGGTTG
AGTACTCACCAGTCACAGAAAAGCATCTTACGGATGGCATGACAGTAAGAGAATTATGCAGTGCTGCCAT
AACCATGAGTGATAACACTGCGGCCAACTTACTTCTGACAACGATCGGAGGACCGAAGGAGCTAACCGCT
TTTTTGCACAACATGGGGGATCATGTAACTCGCCTTGATCGTTGGGAACCGGAGCTGAATGAAGCCATAC
CAAACGACGAGCGTGACACCACGATGCCTGTAGCAATGGCAACAACGTTGCGCAAACTATTAACTGGCGA
ACTACTTACTCTAGCTTCCCGGCAACAATTAATAGACTGGATGGAGGCGGATAAAGTTGCAGGACCACTT
CTGCGCTCGGCCCTTCCGGCTGGCTGGTTTATTGCTGATAAATCTGGAGCCGGTGAGCGTGGGTCTCGCG
GTATCATTGCAGCACTGGGGCCAGATGGTAAGCCCTCCCGTATCGTAGTTATCTACACGACGGGGAGTCA
GGCAACTATGGATGAACGAAATAGACAGATCGCTGAGATAGGTGCCTCACTGATTAAGCATTGGTAACTG
TCAGACCAAGTTTACTCATATATACTTTAGATTGATTTAAAACTTCATTTTTAATTTAAAAGGATCTAGG
TGAAGATCCTTTTTGATAATCTCATGACCAAAATCCCTTAACGTGAGTTTTCGTTCCACTGAGCGTCAGA
CCCCGTAGAAAAGATCAAAGGATCTTCTTGAGATCCTTTTTTTCTGCGCGTAATCTGCTGCTTGCAAACA
AAAAAACCACCGCTACCAGCGGTGGTTTGTTTGCCGGATCAAGAGCTACCAACTCTTTTTCCGAAGGTAA
CTGGCTTCAGCAGAGCGCAGATACCAAATACTGTTCTTCTAGTGTAGCCGTAGTTAGGCCACCACTTCAA
GAACTCTGTAGCACCGCCTACATACCTCGCTCTGCTAATCCTGTTACCAGTGGCTGCTGCCAGTGGCGAT
AAGTCGTGTCTTACCGGGTTGGACTCAAGACGATAGTTACCGGATAAGGCGCAGCGGTCGGGCTGAACGG
GGGGTTCGTGCACACAGCCCAGCTTGGAGCGAACGACCTACACCGAACTGAGATACCTACAGCGTGAGCT
ATGAGAAAGCGCCACGCTTCCCGAAGGGAGAAAGGCGGACAGGTATCCGGTAAGCGGCAGGGTCGGAACA
GGAGAGCGCACGAGGGAGCTTCCAGGGGGAAACGCCTGGTATCTTTATAGTCCTGTCGGGTTTCGCCACC
TCTGACTTGAGCGTCGATTTTTGTGATGCTCGTCAGGGGGGCGGAGCCTATGGAAAAACGCCAGCAACGC
GGCCTTTTTACGGTTCCTGGCCTTTTGCTGGCCTTTTGCTCACATGTTCTTTCCTGCGTTATCCCCTGAT
TCTGTGGATAACCGTATTACCGCCTTTGAGTGAGCTGATACCGCTCGCCGCAGCCGAACGACCGAGCGCA
GCGAGTCAGTGAGCGAGGAAGCGGAAGAGCGCCCAATACGCAAACCGCCTCTCCCCGCGCGTTGGCCGAT
TCATTAATGCAGCTGGCACGACAGGTTTCCCGACTGGAAAGCGGGCAGTGAGCGCAACGCAATTAATGTG
AGTTAGCTCACTCATTAGGCACCCCAGGCTTTACACTTTATGCTTCCGGCTCGTATGTTGTGTGGAATTG
TGAGCGGATAACAATTTCACACAGGAAACAGCTATGACCATGATTACGCCAAGCGCGCAATTAACCCTCA
CTAAAGGGAACAAAAGCTGGAGCTGCAAGCTTAATGTAGTCTTATGCAATACTCTTGTAGTCTTGCAACA
TGGTAACGATGAGTTAGCAACATGCCTTACAAGGAGAGAAAAAGCACCGTGCATGCCGATTGGTGGAAGT
AAGGTGGTACGATCGTGCCTTATTAGGAAGGCAACAGACGGGTCTGACATGGATTGGACGAACCACTGAA
TTGCCGCATTGCAGAGATATTGTATTTAAGTGCCTAGCTCGATACATAAACGGGTCTCTCTGGTTAGACC
AGATCTGAGCCTGGGAGCTCTCTGGCTAACTAGGGAACCCACTGCTTAAGCCTCAATAAAGCTTGCCTTG
AGTGCTTCAAGTAGTGTGTGCCCGTCTGTTGTGTGACTCTGGTAACTAGAGATCCCTCAGACCCTTTTAG
TCAGTGTGGAAAATCTCTAGCAGTGGCGCCCGAACAGGGACTTGAAAGCGAAAGGGAAACCAGAGGAGCT
CTCTCGACGCAGGACTCGGCTTGCTGAAGCGCGCACGGCAAGAGGCGAGGGGCGGCGACTGGTGAGTACG
CCAAAAATTTTGACTAGCGGAGGCTAGAAGGAGAGAGATGGGTGCGAGAGCGTCAGTATTAAGCGGGGGA
GAATTAGATCGCGATGGGAAAAAATTCGGTTAAGGCCAGGGGGAAAGAAAAAATATAAATTAAAACATAT
AGTATGGGCAAGCAGGGAGCTAGAACGATTCGCAGTTAATCCTGGCCTGTTAGAAACATCAGAAGGCTGT
AGACAAATACTGGGACAGCTACAACCATCCCTTCAGACAGGATCAGAAGAACTTAGATCATTATATAATA
CAGTAGCAACCCTCTATTGTGTGCATCAAAGGATAGAGATAAAAGACACCAAGGAAGCTTTAGACAAGAT
AGAGGAAGAGCAAAACAAAAGTAAGACCACCGCACAGCAAGCGGCCGCTGATCTTCAGACC
Features (pLannotate 1.2.2; 30 found; start..end, strand, type, name):
    136..369     +  misc_feature   RRE: The Rev response element (RRE) of HIV-1 allows for Rev-dependent mRNA export from the nucleus to the cytoplasm.
    746..772     +  CDS            Rev (fragment): human immunodeficiency virus 1 (HIV-1) Rev protein; rev; enhances nuclear export of unspliced and incompletely spliced viral mRNAs
    779..802     +  promoter       SV40 promoter (fragment): SV40 early promoter
    803..874     +  promoter       SV40 promoter (fragment): SV40 enhancer and early promoter
    898..1033    +  rep_origin     SV40 ori: SV40 origin of replication
   1079..1675    +  CDS            PuroR (fragment): puromycin N-acetyltransferase; pac from Streptomyces; confers resistance to puromycin
   1724..1841    +  misc_feature   cPPT/CTS: central polypurine tract and central termination sequence of HIV-1
   1899..2399    +  promoter       hPGK promoter: human phosphoglycerate kinase 1 promoter
   2408..3586    +  CDS            MAP2K1: MP2K1_HUMAN - Also known as MEK1, PRKMK1. Experimental evidence at protein level: Swiss-Prot protein existence level 1. Dual specificity protein kinase which acts as an essential component of the MAP kinase signal transduction pathway. Binding of extracellular ligands such as growth factors, cytokines and hormones to their cell-surface receptors activates RAS and this initiates RAF1 activation. RAF1 then further activates the dual-specificity protein kinases MAP2K1/MEK1 and MAP2K2/MEK2. Both MAP2K1/MEK1 and MAP2K2/MEK2 function specifically in the MAPK/ERK cascade, and catalyze the concomitant
   3593..3634    +  CDS            V5 tag: epitope tag from simian virus 5
   3659..4247    +  misc_feature   WPRE: woodchuck hepatitis virus posttranscriptional regulatory element
   4298..4317    +  misc_feature   cPPT/CTS (fragment): central polypurine tract and central termination sequence of HIV-1
   4319..4552    +  LTR            3' LTR (ΔU3): self-inactivating 3' long terminal repeat (LTR) from HIV-1
   4630..4751    +  polyA_signal   SV40 poly(A) signal: SV40 polyadenylation signal
   4791..4926    +  rep_origin     SV40 ori: SV40 origin of replication
   4947..4965    -  promoter       T7 promoter: promoter for bacteriophage T7 RNA polymerase
   4973..5128    +  CDS            lacZα (fragment): LacZα fragment of β-galactosidase; lacZ fragment
   5133..5561    +  rep_origin     f1 ori (sequence partly withheld): f1 bacteriophage origin of replication; arrow indicates direction of (+) strand synthesis
   5614..5718    +  promoter       AmpR promoter: bla
   5719..6579    +  CDS            AmpR: β-lactamase; bla; confers resistance to ampicillin, carbenicillin, and related antibiotics
   6750..7338    +  rep_origin     ori: high-copy-number ColE1/pMB1/pBR322/pUC origin of replication
   7521..7613    +  CDS            lacI (fragment): lac repressor; lacI; The lac repressor binds to the lac operator to inhibit transcription in E. coli. This inhibition can be relieved by adding lactose or isopropyl-β-D-thiogalactopyranoside (IPTG).
   7626..7647    +  protein_bind   CAP binding site: CAP binding activates transcription in the presence of cAMP. E. coli catabolite activator protein
   7662..7692    +  promoter       lac promoter: promoter for the E. coli lac operon
   7700..7716    +  protein_bind   lac operator: The lac repressor binds to the lac operator to inhibit transcription in E. coli. This inhibition can be relieved by adding lactose or isopropyl-β-D-thiogalactopyranoside (IPTG). lac repressor encoded by lacI
   7761..7779    +  promoter       T3 promoter: promoter for bacteriophage T3 RNA polymerase
   7807..8033    +  promoter       RSV promoter: Rous sarcoma virus enhancer/promoter
   8034..8214    +  LTR            5' LTR (truncated): truncated 5' long terminal repeat (LTR) from HIV-1
   8261..8386    +  misc_feature   HIV-1 Ψ: packaging signal of human immunodeficiency virus type 1
   8370..8733    +  CDS            HIV-1 gag (fragment): gag protein from human immunodeficiency virus 1; gag
