[The description below was written by a language model from this plasmid's Addgene catalogue record and pLannotate feature annotations shown in this document.]
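Description:
MEK1-Q56P-V5 is a lentiviral expression plasmid built on the pCW107-V5 backbone for delivering a mutant form of human MEK1 (MAP2K1) into mammalian cells. The 8.7 kb plasmid is propagated in E. coli through a high-copy ColE1/pUC-type origin with ampicillin resistance (bla), and it also carries an f1 origin and remnants of a lac/T3/T7 cloning region. The viral portion has a third-generation, self-inactivating layout. An RSV promoter fused to a truncated HIV-1 5' LTR drives production of the genomic RNA, followed by the Ψ packaging signal with a gag fragment, the Rev response element for Rev-dependent nuclear export, a cPPT/CTS element, and a U3-deleted 3' LTR followed by an SV40 polyadenylation signal.

Two expression units sit between the LTRs. An SV40 early promoter drives puromycin N-acetyltransferase, allowing puromycin selection of transduced cells. Downstream, the human PGK promoter drives the 1,179 bp MAP2K1 open reading frame, cloned between NheI and AgeI sites and fused at its C terminus to a V5 epitope tag for detection by immunoblotting or immunostaining. A WPRE follows the tagged coding sequence to enhance transcript stability and expression. The insert carries the Q56P substitution. MEK1 is the dual-specificity kinase acting downstream of RAS and RAF in the MAPK/ERK cascade, but the record does not describe the functional consequence of this mutation. The stated purpose is simply lentiviral expression of MEK1 Q56P, which makes the construct suitable for generating stably transduced, puromycin-selected cell populations with constitutive expression of the tagged mutant kinase for signalling studies.
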