Addgene plasmid #217299: MEK1-Q56P-V5
Purpose: Lentivirus vector for expression of MEK1 Q56P
Depositing lab: Channing Der. Depositing organization: University of North Carolina at Chapel Hill.
Backbone
  Vector backbone: pCW107-V5
  Backbone size w/o insert (bp): 7565
  Vector type: Lentiviral
  Selectable markers: Puromycin
Growth in bacteria
  Bacterial resistance: Ampicillin, 100 μg/mL
  Growth temperature: 37°C
  Growth strain: NEB Stable
  Copy number: High Copy
Gene/Insert
  Gene/Insert name: MAP2K1
  Species: H. sapiens (human)
  Insert size (bp): 1179
  Mutation: Q56P
  Entrez Gene: MAP2K1 (a.k.a. CFC3, MAPKK1, MEK1, MEL, MKK1, PRKMK1)
  Tag / fusion protein: V5 (C terminal on insert)
  Cloning method: Restriction Enzyme; 5′ cloning site NHE1 (not destroyed); 3′ cloning site AGE1 (not destroyed)
Terms and licenses: Academic/Nonprofit Terms; Industry Terms: Not Available to Industry
How to cite: MEK1-Q56P-V5 was a gift from Channing Der (Addgene plasmid # 217299 ; http://n2t.net/addgene:217299 ; RRID:Addgene_217299)
